Addgene plasmid #100348: pCMV_mEm_4GS_LF82_774
Purpose: Mammalian expression of E. coli LF82_774 CDS fused to mEmerald
Depositing lab: Alan Huett. Depositing organization: University of Nottingham. Publication: A multi-phenotypic imaging screen to identify bacterial effectors by exogenous expression in a HeLa cell line. Collins A, Huett A. Sci Data. 2018 May 15;5:180081. doi: 10.1038/sdata.2018.81. PubMed 29762554.
Backbone
  Vector backbone: pCMV
  Backbone size w/o insert (bp): 4502
  Vector type: Mammalian Expression
Growth in bacteria
  Bacterial resistance: Ampicillin, 100 μg/mL
  Growth temperature: 37°C
  Growth strain: XL1 Blue
  Copy number: High Copy
Gene/Insert
  Gene/Insert name: LF82_774
  Insert size (bp): 204
  Promoter: CMV
  Tag / fusion protein: mEmerald (N terminal on backbone)
  Cloning method: Ligation Independent Cloning
  Sequencing primers: 5′ ACTTCTGCTCTAAAAGCTGCGG; 3′ CACTGCATTCTAGTTGTGGTTTGTC
Terms and licenses: Academic/Nonprofit Terms; Industry Terms: Not Available to Industry
How to cite: pCMV_mEm_4GS_LF82_774 was a gift from Alan Huett (Addgene plasmid # 100348 ; http://n2t.net/addgene:100348 ; RRID:Addgene_100348)
