[The description below was written by a language model from this plasmid's Addgene catalogue record and pLannotate feature annotations shown in this document.]
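Description:
pCMV_mEm_4GS_LF82_774 is a mammalian expression plasmid built on a pCMV backbone and carrying a short (204 bp) coding sequence, LF82_774, from E. coli strain LF82, fused to the green fluorescent protein mEmerald. It is maintained in E. coli through a high-copy ColE1/pUC-type origin and selected with ampicillin via the β-lactamase gene and its native promoter. The annotated sequence (4,706 nt, consistent with the stated backbone plus insert) also contains leftover cloning-vector remnants: fragments of lacZα, lacI, rop and bom, together with a lac promoter/operator and CAP site. These have no evident role in the mammalian expression unit.

The expression cassette runs from the human cytomegalovirus immediate early enhancer and promoter through a modified SV40 intron, which supplies splice donor and acceptor sites that generally improve transcript processing, into the mEmerald open reading frame. The bacterial insert follows downstream, so mEmerald sits at the N terminus of the fusion. The "4GS" in the name suggests a glycine-serine linker between the two, although the record does not describe it. An SV40 polyadenylation signal is annotated after the insert. Automated annotation matches most of the insert to the Ner (CII) regulator of bacteriophage Mu, suggesting LF82_774 encodes a Ner-like, possibly prophage-derived protein, but this is a similarity call rather than a stated function. The insert was introduced by ligation-independent cloning. The associated publication describes a multi-phenotypic imaging screen in HeLa cells aimed at identifying bacterial effectors by exogenous expression, where the fluorescent tag would allow the fusion protein to be visualised.
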