Features (pLannotate 1.2.2; 17 found; start..end, strand, type, name):
      8..28      -  misc_feature   MCS (fragment): pUC18/19 multiple cloning site
     27..330     +  enhancer       CMV enhancer: human cytomegalovirus immediate early enhancer
    331..534     +  promoter       CMV promoter: human cytomegalovirus (CMV) immediate early promoter
    672..768     +  intron         SV40 intron: modified SV40 intron with splice donor and acceptor sites
    829..1545    +  CDS            mEmerald: mEmerald is a basic (constitutively fluorescent) green fluorescent protein published in 1998, derived from Aequorea victoria. It is reported to be a very rapidly-maturing monomer with moderate acid sensitivity.
   1618..1809    +  CDS            ner (fragment): NER_BPMU - Also known as CII. Experimental evidence at protein level: Swiss-Prot protein existence level 1. Switches off the PcM promoter thereby blocking expression of the major repressor Repc (latency factor) and favoring transcription from the early promoter (Pe) and hence viral transposition and lytic development. Negatively regulates the early promoter (Pe) thereby controlling its own expression and keeping the level of early genes expression independent of the viral genome copy number. From Escherichia phage Mu (Bacteriophage Mu).
   1845..1979    -  polyA_signal   SV40 poly(A) signal: SV40 polyadenylation signal
   2114..2130    -  protein_bind   lac operator: The lac repressor binds to the lac operator to inhibit transcription in E. coli. This inhibition can be relieved by adding lactose or isopropyl-β-D-thiogalactopyranoside (IPTG). lac repressor encoded by lacI
   2138..2168    -  promoter       lac promoter: promoter for the E. coli lac operon
   2183..2204    -  protein_bind   CAP binding site: CAP binding activates transcription in the presence of cAMP. E. coli catabolite activator protein
   2217..2309    -  CDS            lacI (fragment): lac repressor; lacI; The lac repressor binds to the lac operator to inhibit transcription in E. coli. This inhibition can be relieved by adding lactose or isopropyl-β-D-thiogalactopyranoside (IPTG).
   2492..3080    -  rep_origin     ori: high-copy-number ColE1/pMB1/pBR322/pUC origin of replication
   3251..4111    -  CDS            AmpR: β-lactamase; bla; confers resistance to ampicillin, carbenicillin, and related antibiotics
   4112..4216    -  promoter       AmpR promoter: bla
   4311..4346    +  CDS            rop (fragment): Rop protein, which maintains plasmids at low copy number; rop
   4448..4547    +  misc_feature   bom (fragment): basis of mobility region from pBR322
   4553..2       -  CDS            lacZα (fragment) (across the origin): LacZα fragment of β-galactosidase; lacZ fragment
>Addgene plasmid #100348 | pCMV_mEm_4GS_LF82_774 | addgene full sequence | sequence record 209760 | Addgene NGS Result
GAGTTCGAGCTTGCATGCCTGCAGGTCGTTACATAACTTACGGTAAATGGCCCGCCTGGCTGACCGCCCA
ACGACCCCCGCCCATTGACGTCAATAATGACGTATGTTCCCATAGTAACGCCAATAGGGACTTTCCATTG
ACGTCAATGGGTGGAGTATTTACGGTAAACTGCCCACTTGGCAGTACATCAAGTGTATCATATGCCAAGT
ACGCCCCCTATTGACGTCAATGACGGTAAATGGCCCGCCTGGCATTATGCCCAGTACATGACCTTATGGG
ACTTTCCTACTTGGCAGTACATCTACGTATTAGTCATCGCTATTACCATGGTGATGCGGTTTTGGCAGTA
CATCAATGGGCGTGGATAGCGGTTTGACTCACGGGGATTTCCAAGTCTCCACCCCATTGACGTCAATGGG
AGTTTGTTTTGGCACCAAAATCAACGGGACTTTCCAAAATGTCGTAACAACTCCGCCCCATTGACGCAAA
TGGGCGGTAGGCGTGTACGGTGGGAGGTCTATATAAGCAGAGCTCGTTTAGTGAACCGTCAGATCGCCTG
GAGACGCCATCCACGCTGTTTTGACCTCCATAGAAGACACCGGGACCGATCCAGCCTCCGGACTCTAGAG
GATCCGGTACTAGAGGAACTGAAAAACCAGAAAGTTAACTGGTAAGTTTAGTCTTTTTGTCTTTTATTTC
AGGTCCCGGATCCGGTGGTGGTGCAAATCAAAGAACTGCTCCTCAGTGGATGTTGCCTTTACTTCTAGGC
CTGTACGGAAGTGTTACTTCTGCTCTAAAAGCTGCGGAATTGTACCCGCGGGCCCACCATGGTGAGCAAG
GGCGAGGAGCTGTTCACCGGGGTGGTGCCCATCCTGGTCGAGCTGGACGGCGACGTAAACGGCCACAAGT
TCAGCGTGTCCGGCGAGGGCGAGGGCGATGCCACCTACGGCAAGCTGACCCTGAAGTTCATCTGCACCAC
CGGCAAGCTGCCCGTGCCCTGGCCCACCCTCGTGACCACCTTGACCTACGGCGTGCAGTGCTTCGCCCGC
TACCCCGACCACATGAAGCAGCACGACTTCTTCAAGTCCGCCATGCCCGAAGGCTACGTCCAGGAGCGCA
CCATCTTCTTCAAGGACGACGGCAACTACAAGACCCGCGCCGAGGTGAAGTTCGAGGGCGACACCCTGGT
GAACCGCATCGAGCTGAAGGGCATCGACTTCAAGGAGGACGGCAACATCCTGGGGCACAAGCTGGAGTAC
AACTACAACAGCCACAAGGTCTATATCACCGCCGACAAGCAGAAGAACGGCATCAAGGTGAACTTCAAGA
CCCGCCACAACATCGAGGACGGCAGCGTGCAGCTCGCCGACCACTACCAGCAGAACACCCCCATCGGCGA
CGGCCCCGTGCTGCTGCCCGACAACCACTACCTGAGCACCCAGTCCAAGCTGAGCAAAGACCCCAACGAG
AAGCGCGATCACATGGTCCTGCTGGAGTTCGTGACCGCCGCCGGGATCACTCTCGGCATGGACGAGCTGT
ACAAGCGAATTGGTGGAGGGGGCGGTTCCGGTGGCGGAGGTTCCCGAATTCGTCGACGGAGATCTGATAT
GCAGTCTGACTGGCATCCTGCCTACATTATCGCTGGGCTGAAAAAACGTGGCACTTCGCTGTCAGCGCTT
TCGCGTCAGGCTGGGCTGGCGTCATCCACGCTGGCTAATGCGCTTACCCGCCGCTGGCCCAAAGGCGAAA
GATTGATTGCAGAAGCGTTAGATGTTGCGCCTGAGAACATCTGGCCTTCACGCTATCGCTGAATCGGTAC
CCTCGAGAAGCTTGCGGCCGCGGGGATCCAGACATGATAAGATACATTGATGAGTTTGGACAAACCACAA
CTAGAATGCAGTGAAAAAAATGCTTTATTTGTGAAATTTGTGATGCTATTGCTTTATTTGTAACCATTAT
AAGCTGCAATAAACAAGTTAACAACAACAATTGCATTCATTTTATGTTTCAGGTTCAGGGGGAGGTGTGG
GAGGTTTTTTCGGATCCTCTAGAGTCGATCTGCAGGCATGCTAGCTTGGCGTAATCATGGTCATAGCTGT
TTCCTGTGTGAAATTGTTATCCGCTCACAATTCCACACAACATACGAGCCGGAAGCATAAAGTGTAAAGC
CTGGGGTGCCTAATGAGTGAGCTAACTCACATTAATTGCGTTGCGCTCACTGCCCGCTTTCCAGTCGGGA
AACCTGTCGTGCCAGCTGCATTAATGAATCGGCCAACGCGCGGGGAGAGGCGGTTTGCGTATTGGGCGCT
CTTCCGCTTCCTCGCTCACTGACTCGCTGCGCTCGGTCGTTCGGCTGCGGCGAGCGGTATCAGCTCACTC
AAAGGCGGTAATACGGTTATCCACAGAATCAGGGGATAACGCAGGAAAGAACATGTGAGCAAAAGGCCAG
CAAAAGGCCAGGAACCGTAAAAAGGCCGCGTTGCTGGCGTTTTTCCATAGGCTCCGCCCCCCTGACGAGC
ATCACAAAAATCGACGCTCAAGTCAGAGGTGGCGAAACCCGACAGGACTATAAAGATACCAGGCGTTTCC
CCCTGGAAGCTCCCTCGTGCGCTCTCCTGTTCCGACCCTGCCGCTTACCGGATACCTGTCCGCCTTTCTC
CCTTCGGGAAGCGTGGCGCTTTCTCATAGCTCACGCTGTAGGTATCTCAGTTCGGTGTAGGTCGTTCGCT
CCAAGCTGGGCTGTGTGCACGAACCCCCCGTTCAGCCCGACCGCTGCGCCTTATCCGGTAACTATCGTCT
TGAGTCCAACCCGGTAAGACACGACTTATCGCCACTGGCAGCAGCCACTGGTAACAGGATTAGCAGAGCG
AGGTATGTAGGCGGTGCTACAGAGTTCTTGAAGTGGTGGCCTAACTACGGCTACACTAGAAGAACAGTAT
TTGGTATCTGCGCTCTGCTGAAGCCAGTTACCTTCGGAAAAAGAGTTGGTAGCTCTTGATCCGGCAAACA
AACCACCGCTGGTAGCGGTGGTTTTTTTGTTTGCAAGCAGCAGATTACGCGCAGAAAAAAAGGATCTCAA
GAAGATCCTTTGATCTTTTCTACGGGGTCTGACGCTCAGTGGAACGAAAACTCACGTTAAGGGATTTTGG
TCATGAGATTATCAAAAAGGATCTTCACCTAGATCCTTTTAAATTAAAAATGAAGTTTTAAATCAATCTA
AAGTATATATGAGTAAACTTGGTCTGACAGTTACCAATGCTTAATCAGTGAGGCACCTATCTCAGCGATC
TGTCTATTTCGTTCATCCATAGTTGCCTGACTCCCCGTCGTGTAGATAACTACGATACGGGAGGGCTTAC
CATCTGGCCCCAGTGCTGCAATGATACCGCGAGACCCACGCTCACCGGCTCCAGATTTATCAGCAATAAA
CCAGCCAGCCGGAAGGGCCGAGCGCAGAAGTGGTCCTGCAACTTTATCCGCCTCCATCCAGTCTATTAAT
TGTTGCCGGGAAGCTAGAGTAAGTAGTTCGCCAGTTAATAGTTTGCGCAACGTTGTTGCCATTGCTACAG
GCATCGTGGTGTCACGCTCGTCGTTTGGTATGGCTTCATTCAGCTCCGGTTCCCAACGATCAAGGCGAGT
TACATGATCCCCCATGTTGTGCAAAAAAGCGGTTAGCTCCTTCGGTCCTCCGATCGTTGTCAGAAGTAAG
TTGGCCGCAGTGTTATCACTCATGGTTATGGCAGCACTGCATAATTCTCTTACTGTCATGCCATCCGTAA
GATGCTTTTCTGTGACTGGTGAGTACTCAACCAAGTCATTCTGAGAATAGTGTATGCGGCGACCGAGTTG
CTCTTGCCCGGCGTCAATACGGGATAATACCGCGCCACATAGCAGAACTTTAAAAGTGCTCATCATTGGA
AAACGTTCTTCGGGGCGAAAACTCTCAAGGATCTTACCGCTGTTGAGATCCAGTTCGATGTAACCCACTC
GTGCACCCAACTGATCTTCAGCATCTTTTACTTTCACCAGCGTTTCTGGGTGAGCAAAAACAGGAAGGCA
AAATGCCGCAAAAAAGGGAATAAGGGCGACACGGAAATGTTGAATACTCATACTCTTCCTTTTTCAATAT
TATTGAAGCATTTATCAGGGTTATTGTCTCATGAGCGGATACATATTTGAATGTATTTAGAAAAATAAAC
AAATAGGGGTTCCGCGCACATTTCCCCGAAAAGTGCCACCTGACGTCTAAGAAACCATTATTATCATGAC
ATTAACCTATAAAAATAGGCGTATCACGAGGCCCTTTCGTCTCGCGCGTTTCGGTGATGACGGTGAAAAC
CTCTGACACATGCAGCTCCCGGAGACGGTCACAGCTTGTCTGTAAGCGGATGCCGGGAGCAGACAAGCCC
GTCAGGGCGCGTCAGCGGGTGTTGGCGGGTGTCGGGGCTGGCTTAACTATGCGGCATCAGAGCAGATTGT
ACTGAGAGTGCACCATATGCGGTGTGAAATACCGCACAGATGCGTAAGGAGAAAATACCGCATCAGGCGC
CATTCGCCATTCAGGCTGCGCAACTGTTGGGAAGGGCGATCGGTGCGGGCCTCTTCGCTATTACGCCAGC
TGGCGAAAGGGGGATGTGCTGCAAGGCGATTAAGTTGGGTAACGCCAGGGTTTTCCCAGTCACGACGTTG
TAAAACGACGGCCAGT
