>Addgene plasmid #100348 | pCMV_mEm_4GS_LF82_774 | depositor partial sequence | sequence record 183675 | Sequence across LF82 gene insert region
CTCGGCATGGACGAGCTGTACAAGCGAATTGGTGGAGGGGGCGGTTCCGGTGGCGGAGGTTCCCGAATTC
GTCGACGGAGATCTGATATGCAGTCTGACTGGCATCCTGCCTACATTATCGCTGGGCTGAAAAAACGTGG
CACTTCGCTGTCAGCGCTTTCGCGTCAGGCTGGGCTGGCGTCATCCACGCTGGCTAATGCGCTTACCCGC
CGCTGGCCCAAAGGCGAAAGATTGATTGCAGAAGCGTTAGATGTTGCGCCTGAGAACATCTGGCCTTCAC
GCTATCGCTGAATCGGTACCCTCGAGAAGCTTGCGGCCGCGGGGATCCAGACATGATAAGATACATTGAT
GAGTTTGGACAAACCACAACTAGAATGCAGTGAAAAAAATGCTTTATTTGTGAAATTTGTGATGCTATTG
CTTTATTTGTAACCATTATAAGCTGCAATAAACAAGTTAACAACAACAATTGCATTCATTTTATGTTTCA
GGTTCAGGGGGAGGTGTGGGAGGTTTTTTCGGATCCTCTAGAGTCGATCTGCAGGCATGCTAGCTTGGCG
TAATCATGGTCATAGCTGTTTCCTGTGTGAAATTGTTATCCGCTCACAATTCCACACAACATACGAGCCG
GAAGCATAAAGTGTAAAGCCTGGGGTGCCTAATGAGTGAGCTAACTCACATTAATTGCGTTGCGCTCACT
GCCCGCTTTCCAGTCGGGAAACCTGTCGTGCCAGCTGCATTAATGAATCGGCCAACGCGCGGGGAGAGGC
GGTTTGCGTATTGGGCGCTCTTCCGCTTCCTCGCTCACTGACTCGCTGCGCTCGGTCGTTCGGCTGCGGC
GAGCGGTATCAGCTCACTCAAAGGCGGTAATACGGTTATCCACAGAATCNGGGGATAACGC
